>Addgene plasmid #166840 | pRS405 SEC66-VAC8-GFP | addgene full sequence | sequence record 329328 | Addgene NGS Result
GCCAGTGAGCGCGCGTAATACGACTCACTATAGGGCGAATTGGGTACCGAGGACTCAAAACGAAAAGGAA
AAAAATACGAGTGGAAAGAAAAAATGAACCCTTTCCAGTAATTGATAATAATACAATCATTCATTATTAG
AAATATATTAGTTCTCAATTCAAGGCAGAATAGTGCTGTCATTGTGATCAAATTTTTGTGTGAGTCTGCT
TTGCTTTCTGTTTTTTTTTGTTGACTCGCTGTTCAATCTCCTACTTTTCCTTTTGTTGTTAAAATAAGGT
ATTATATATTTATACAACCCTATAAAAAGCAATTAGCCAATTTCCAATCCTACGAAGACAGGAACTGAGC
AAACTATAAGGGTGTTCTTTCTTCTGTACTATATATACATTTGCAACTATGTCCGAATTTAATGAAACAA
AATTCTCCAACAACGGGACGTTTTTTGAAACGGAAGAGCCAATTGTGGAGACGAAATCAATCTCCGTTTA
TACCCCACTCATATATGTCTTTATTCTGGTGGTGTCCCTTGTGATGTTTGCTTCAAGCTACAGAAAGAAG
TTGAAAGATTCTTCAGACGAGGCCAGTGTCTCACCAATTGCCGATAATGAAAGAGAAGCGGTGACTTTAT
TACTAGGGTATTTGGAGGATAAAGACCAATTAGACTTTTACTCTGGTGGTCCACTAAAGGCCCTAACTAC
TTTGGTGTATTCAGATAATCTAAATTTGCAAAGGAGCGCCGCTCTGGCATTCGCAGAAATTACTGAAAAA
TACGTCCGTCAGGTCTCTAGAGAGGTACTGGAACCCATCTTAATATTATTACAAAGCCAAGATCCACAGA
TTCAAGTGGCCGCTTGTGCAGCCTTGGGTAATTTGGCCGTTAATAATGAAAATAAATTATTAATTGTGGA
AATGGGAGGCTTAGAGCCATTAATAAACCAAATGATGGGTGACAATGTAGAAGTTCAATGTAATGCTGTT
GGATGCATTACCAATTTAGCCACAAGGGATGACAATAAACATAAGATTGCTACTTCTGGTGCTTTAATTC
CATTGACTAAGCTAGCTAAATCCAAACATATAAGAGTTCAGAGAAATGCTACAGGTGCATTATTAAATAT
GACACATTCTGAGGAAAATAGAAAAGAATTGGTTAATGCAGGTGCTGTGCCTGTATTGGTATCTTTACTG
TCGTCCACCGATCCTGATGTTCAGTACTATTGTACTACTGCTTTATCAAATATAGCAGTGGATGAAGCCA
ATCGCAAGAAGTTGGCTCAAACTGAGCCAAGATTGGTTTCCAAATTGGTTAGTCTGATGGATTCTCCATC
TTCAAGGGTAAAATGTCAAGCTACTTTGGCTTTACGAAACCTAGCGTCCGATACAAGCTACCAATTAGAA
ATTGTAAGGGCTGGTGGGTTGCCTCATTTGGTAAAGTTGATTCAAAGTGATTCTATACCACTGGTTTTGG
CTAGTGTGGCATGCATTAGAAACATTTCTATTCACCCTCTAAATGAAGGTTTAATTGTTGATGCAGGTTT
CTTAAAACCATTAGTAAGATTGTTGGACTATAAGGATTCAGAAGAAATTCAATGTCACGCCGTATCTACT
TTGAGAAATTTGGCTGCATCATCTGAAAAAAACAGAAAAGAGTTCTTCGAAAGTGGTGCTGTCGAAAAAT
GTAAGGAACTGGCTCTAGATTCACCTGTTAGTGTTCAAAGTGAAATTTCCGCATGTTTTGCTATTTTAGC
CCTAGCAGATGTCTCCAAATTGGATCTACTGGAAGCAAATATCTTAGATGCTTTAATCCCTATGACTTTT
TCCCAGAACCAAGAAGTTTCTGGTAATGCTGCTGCTGCTTTGGCAAATCTATGTTCAAGAGTGAATAATT
ATACAAAAATTATTGAAGCATGGGATCGTCCGAATGAAGGCATTCGTGGATTTCTGATTAGATTTTTGAA
AAGTGACTATGCTACCTTTGAACACATTGCGCTATGGACAATTTTACAATTGCTAGAAAGTCATAATGAT
AAAGTGGAAGATTTGGTTAAAAATGATGACGACATCATTAACGGAGTGAGAAAAATGGCAGATGTGACCT
TTGAGCGTTTACAAAGATCAGGAATTGATGTTAAAAATCCGGGGAGCAACAACAATCCAAGCTCGAATGA
TAACAACAGTAATAACAATGACACAGGATCTGAACATCAACCTGTAGAGGATGCAAGTTTGGAATTGTAT
AATATTACTCAACAGATTTTACAATTTTTACATCGGATCCCCGGGTTAATTAATTCGCGAATTCGGGGAG
GCGGAGGTGGAGCTAGCAAAGGAGAAGAACTCTTCACTGGAGTTGTCCCAATTCTTGTTGAATTAGATGG
TGATGTTAACGGCCACAAGTTCTCTGTCAGTGGAGAGGGTGAAGGTGATGCAACATACGGAAAACTTACC
CTGAAGTTCATCTGCACTACTGGCAAACTGCCTGTTCCATGGCCAACACTAGTCACTACTCTGTGCTATG
GTGTTCAATGCTTTTCAAGATACCCGGATCATATGAAACGGCATGACTTTTTCAAGAGTGCCATGCCCGA
AGGTTATGTACAGGAAAGGACCATCTTCTTCAAAGATGACGGCAACTACAAGACACGTGCTGAAGTCAAG
TTTGAAGGTGATACCCTTGTTAATAGAATCGAGTTAAAAGGTATTGACTTCAAGGAAGATGGCAACATTC
TGGGACACAAATTGGAATACAACTATAACTCACACAATGTATACATCATGGCAGACAAACAAAAGAATGG
AATCAAAGTGAACTTCAAGACCCGCCACAACATTGAAGATGGAAGCGTTCAACTAGCAGACCATTATCAA
CAAAATACTCCAATTGGCGATGGCCCTGTCCTTTTACCAGACAACCATTACCTGTCCACACAATCTGCCC
TTTCGAAAGATCCCAACGAAAAGAGAGACCACATGGTCCTTCTTGAGTTTGTAACAGCTGCTGGGATTAC
ACATGGCATGGATGAACTGTACAACATCGATTGAGGCGCGCCACTTCTAAATAAGCGAATTTCTTATGAT
TTATGATTTTTATTATTAAATAAGTTATAAAAAAAATAAGTGTATACAAATTTTAAAGTGACTCTTAGGT
TTTAAAACGAAAATTCTTATTCTTGAGTAACTCTTTCCTGTAGGTCAGGTTGCTTTCTCCCCTTTAGTGA
GGGTTAATTGCGCGCTTGGCGTAATCATGGTCATAGCTGTTTCCTGTGTGAAATTGTTATCCGCTCACAA
TTCCACACAACATACGAGCCGGAAGCATAAAGTGTAAAGCCTGGGGTGCCTAATGAGTGAGCTAACTCAC
ATTAATTGCGTTGCGCTCACTGCCCGCTTTCCAGTCGGGAAACCTGTCGTGCCAGCTGCATTAATGAATC
GGCCAACGCGCGGGGAGAGGCGGTTTGCGTATTGGGCGCTCTTCCGCTTCCTCGCTCACTGACTCGCTGC
GCTCGGTCGTTCGGCTGCGGCGAGCGGTATCAGCTCACTCAAAGGCGGTAATACGGTTATCCACAGAATC
AGGGGATAACGCAGGAAAGAACATGTGAGCAAAAGGCCAGCAAAAGGCCAGGAACCGTAAAAAGGCCGCG
TTGCTGGCGTTTTTCCATAGGCTCCGCCCCCCTGACGAGCATCACAAAAATCGACGCTCAAGTCAGAGGT
GGCGAAACCCGACAGGACTATAAAGATACCAGGCGTTTCCCCCTGGAAGCTCCCTCGTGCGCTCTCCTGT
TCCGACCCTGCCGCTTACCGGATACCTGTCCGCCTTTCTCCCTTCGGGAAGCGTGGCGCTTTCTCATAGC
TCACGCTGTAGGTATCTCAGTTCGGTGTAGGTCGTTCGCTCCAAGCTGGGCTGTGTGCACGAACCCCCCG
TTCAGCCCGACCGCTGCGCCTTATCCGGTAACTATCGTCTTGAGTCCAACCCGGTAAGACACGACTTATC
GCCACTGGCAGCAGCCACTGGTAACAGGATTAGCAGAGCGAGGTATGTAGGCGGTGCTACAGAGTTCTTG
AAGTGGTGGCCTAACTACGGCTACACTAGAAGAACAGTATTTGGTATCTGCGCTCTGCTGAAGCCAGTTA
CCTTCGGAAAAAGAGTTGGTAGCTCTTGATCCGGCAAACAAACCACCGCTGGTAGCGGTGGTTTTTTTGT
TTGCAAGCAGCAGATTACGCGCAGAAAAAAAGGATCTCAAGAAGATCCTTTGATCTTTTCTACGGGGTCT
GACGCTCAGTGGAACGAAAACTCACGTTAAGGGATTTTGGTCATGAGATTATCAAAAAGGATCTTCACCT
AGATCCTTTTAAATTAAAAATGAAGTTTTAAATCAATCTAAAGTATATATGAGTAAACTTGGTCTGACAG
TTACCAATGCTTAATCAGTGAGGCACCTATCTCAGCGATCTGTCTATTTCGTTCATCCATAGTTGCCTGA
CTCCCCGTCGTGTAGATAACTACGATACGGGAGGGCTTACCATCTGGCCCCAGTGCTGCAATGATACCGC
GAGACCCACGCTCACCGGCTCCAGATTTATCAGCAATAAACCAGCCAGCCGGAAGGGCCGAGCGCAGAAG
TGGTCCTGCAACTTTATCCGCCTCCATCCAGTCTATTAATTGTTGCCGGGAAGCTAGAGTAAGTAGTTCG
CCAGTTAATAGTTTGCGCAACGTTGTTGCCATTGCTACAGGCATCGTGGTGTCACGCTCGTCGTTTGGTA
TGGCTTCATTCAGCTCCGGTTCCCAACGATCAAGGCGAGTTACATGATCCCCCATGTTGTGCAAAAAAGC
GGTTAGCTCCTTCGGTCCTCCGATCGTTGTCAGAAGTAAGTTGGCCGCAGTGTTATCACTCATGGTTATG
GCAGCACTGCATAATTCTCTTACTGTCATGCCATCCGTAAGATGCTTTTCTGTGACTGGTGAGTACTCAA
CCAAGTCATTCTGAGAATAGTGTATGCGGCGACCGAGTTGCTCTTGCCCGGCGTCAATACGGGATAATAC
CGCGCCACATAGCAGAACTTTAAAAGTGCTCATCATTGGAAAACGTTCTTCGGGGCGAAAACTCTCAAGG
ATCTTACCGCTGTTGAGATCCAGTTCGATGTAACCCACTCGTGCACCCAACTGATCTTCAGCATCTTTTA
CTTTCACCAGCGTTTCTGGGTGAGCAAAAACAGGAAGGCAAAATGCCGCAAAAAAGGGAATAAGGGCGAC
ACGGAAATGTTGAATACTCATACTCTTCCTTTTTCAATATTATTGAAGCATTTATCAGGGTTATTGTCTC
ATGAGCGGATACATATTTGAATGTATTTAGAAAAATAAACAAATAGGGGTTCCGCGCACATTTCCCCGAA
AAGTGCCACCTGACGTCTAAGAAACCATTATTATCATGACATTAACCTATAAAAATAGGCGTATCACGAG
GCCCTTTCGTCTCGCGCGTTTCGGTGATGACGGTGAAAACCTCTGACACATGCAGCTCCCGGAGACGGTC
ACAGCTTGTCTGTAAGCGGATGCCGGGAGCAGACAAGCCCGTCAGGGCGCGTCAGCGGGTGTTGGCGGGT
GTCGGGGCTGGCTTAACTATGCGGCATCAGAGCAGATTGTACTGAGAGTGCACCATATCGACTACGTCGT
TAAGGCCGTTTCTGACAGAGTAAAATTCTTGAGGGAACTTTCACCATTATGGGAAATGGTTCAAGAAGGT
ATTGACTTAAACTCCATCAAATGGTCAGGTCATTGAGTGTTTTTTATTTGTTGTATTTTTTTTTTTTTAG
AGAAAATCCTCCAATATATAAATTAGGAATCATAGTTTCATGATTTTCTGTTACACCTAACTTTTTGTGT
GGTGCCCTCCTCCTTGTCAATATTAATGTTAAAGTGCAATTCTTTTTCCTTATCACGTTGAGCCATTAGT
ATCAATTTGCTTACCTGTATTCCTTTACATCCTCCTTTTTCTCCTTCTTGATAAATGTATGTAGATTGCG
TATATAGTTTCGTCTACCCTATGAACATATTCCATTTTGTAATTTCGTGTCGTTTCTATTATGAATTTCA
TTTATAAAGTTTATGTACAAATATCATAAAAAAAGAGAATCTTTTTAAGCAAGGATTTTCTTAACTTCTT
CGGCGACAGCATCACCGACTTCGGTGGTACTGTTGGAACCACCTAAATCACCAGTTCTGATACCTGCATC
CAAAACCTTTTTAACTGCATCTTCAATGGCCTTACCTTCTTCAGGCAAGTTCAATGACAATTTCAACATC
ATTGCAGCAGACAAGATAGTGGCGATGGGGTTGACCTTATTCTTTGGCAAATCTGGAGCAGAACCGTGGC
ATGGTTCGTACAAACCAAATGCGGTGTTCTTGTCTGGCAAAGAGGCCAAGGACGCAGATGGCAACAAACC
CAAGGAACCTGGGATAACGGAGGCTTCATCGGAGATGATATCACCAAACATGTTGCTGGTGATTATAATA
CCATTTAGGTGGGTTGGGTTCTTAACTAGGATCATGGCGGCAGAATCAATCAATTGATGTTGAACCTTCA
ATGTAGGGAATTCGTTCTTGATGGTTTCCTCCACAGTTTTTCTCCATAATCTTGAAGAGGCCAAAACATT
AGCTTTATCCAAGGACCAAATAGGCAATGGTGGCTCATGTTGTAGGGCCATGAAAGCGGCCATTCTTGTG
ATTCTTTGCACTTCTGGAACGGTGTATTGTTCACTATCCCAAGCGACACCATCACCATCGTCTTCCTTTC
TCTTACCAAAGTAAATACCTCCCACTAATTCTCTGACAACAACGAAGTCAGTACCTTTAGCAAATTGTGG
CTTGATTGGAGATAAGTCTAAAAGAGAGTCGGATGCAAAGTTACATGGTCTTAAGTTGGCGTACAATTGA
AGTTCTTTACGGATTTTTAGTAAACCTTGTTCAGGTCTAACACTACCGGTACCCCATTTAGGACCACCCA
CAGCACCTAACAAAACGGCATCAGCCTTCTTGGAGGCTTCCAGCGCCTCATCTGGAAGTGGAACACCTGT
AGCATCGATAGCAGCACCACCAATTAAATGATTTTCGAAATCGAACTTGACATTGGAACGAACATCAGAA
ATAGCTTTAAGAACCTTAATGGCTTCGGCTGTGATTTCTTGACCAACGTGGTCACCTGGCAAAACGACGA
TCTTCTTAGGGGCAGACATTAGAATGGTATATCCTTGAAATATATATATATATATTGCTGAAATGTAAAA
GGTAAGAAAAGTTAGAAAGTAAGACGATTGCTAACCACCTATTGGAAAAAACAATAGGTCCTTAAATAAT
ATTGTCAACTTCAAGTATTGTGATGCAAGCATTTAGTCATGAACGCTTCTCTATTCTATATGAAAAGCCG
GTTCCGGCGCTCTCACCTTTCCTTTTTCTCCCAATTTTTCAGTTGAAAAAGGTATATGCGTCAGGCGACC
TCTGAAATTAACAAAAAATTTCCAGTCATCGAATTTGATTCTGTGCGATAGCGCCCCTGTGTGTTCTCGT
TATGTTGAGGAAAAAAATAATGGTTGCTAAGAGATTCGAACTCTTGCATCTTACGATACCTGAGTATTCC
CACAGTTAACTGCGGTCAAGATATTTCTTGAATCAGGCGCCTTAGACCGCTCGGCCAAACAACCAATTAC
TTGTTGAGAAATAGAGTATAATTATCCTATAAATATAACGTTTTTGAACACACATGAACAAGGAAGTACA
GGACAATTGATTTTGAAGAGAATGTGGATTTTGATGTAATTGTTGGGATTCCATTTTTAATAAGGCAATA
ATATTAGGTATGTAGATATACTAGAAGTTCTCCTCGACCGGTCGATATGCGGTGTGAAATACCGCACAGA
TGCGTAAGGAGAAAATACCGCATCAGGAAATTGTAAGCGTTAATATTTTGTTAAAATTCGCGTTAAATTT
TTGTTAAATCAGCTCATTTTTTAACCAATAGGCCGAAATCGGCAAAATCCCTTATAAATCAAAAGAATAG
ACCGAGATAGGGT
[37 nt withheld, positions 8064-8100]
AAAGAACGTGGACTCCAACGTCAAAGG
[49 nt withheld, positions 8128-8176]
T
[91 nt withheld, positions 8178-8268]
G
[124 nt withheld, positions 8270-8393]
CCATTCGCCATTCAGGCTGCGCAACTGTTGGGAAGGGCGATCGGTGCGGGCCTCTTCGCTATTACGCCAG
CTGGCGAAAGGGGGATGTGCTGCAAGGCGATTAAGTTGGGTAACGCCAGGGTTTTCCCAGTCACGACGTT
GTAAAACGACG
Features (pLannotate 1.2.2; 22 found; start..end, strand, type, name):
     16..34      +  promoter       T7 promoter: promoter for bacteriophage T7 RNA polymerase
     48..182     -  CDS            YEB4_YEAST (fragment): Experimental evidence at protein level: Swiss-Prot protein existence level 1. From Saccharomyces cerevisiae (strain ATCC 204508 / S288c) (Baker's yeast).
    561..2273    +  CDS            VAC8: VAC8_YEAST - Also known as YEB3. Experimental evidence at protein level: Swiss-Prot protein existence level 1. Functions in both vacuole inheritance and protein targeting from the cytoplasm to vacuole. From Saccharomyces cerevisiae (strain ATCC 204508 / S288c) (Baker's yeast).
   2322..3035    +  CDS            sg25: sg25 is a basic (constitutively fluorescent) green fluorescent protein published in 1997, derived from Aequorea victoria.
   3065..3209    +  terminator     ADH1 terminator (fragment): S. cerevisiae ADH1; transcription terminator for the S. cerevisiae alcohol dehydrogenase 1 (ADH1) gene
   3211..3229    -  promoter       T3 promoter: promoter for bacteriophage T3 RNA polymerase
   3274..3290    -  protein_bind   lac operator: The lac repressor binds to the lac operator to inhibit transcription in E. coli. This inhibition can be relieved by adding lactose or isopropyl-β-D-thiogalactopyranoside (IPTG). lac repressor encoded by lacI
   3298..3328    -  promoter       lac promoter: promoter for the E. coli lac operon
   3343..3364    -  protein_bind   CAP binding site: CAP binding activates transcription in the presence of cAMP. E. coli catabolite activator protein
   3377..3469    -  CDS            lacI (fragment): lac repressor; lacI; The lac repressor binds to the lac operator to inhibit transcription in E. coli. This inhibition can be relieved by adding lactose or isopropyl-β-D-thiogalactopyranoside (IPTG).
   3652..4240    -  rep_origin     ori: high-copy-number ColE1/pMB1/pBR322/pUC origin of replication
   4411..5271    -  CDS            AmpR: β-lactamase; bla; confers resistance to ampicillin, carbenicillin, and related antibiotics
   5272..5376    -  promoter       AmpR promoter: bla
   5471..5506    +  CDS            rop (fragment): Rop protein, which maintains plasmids at low copy number; rop
   5608..5658    +  misc_feature   bom (fragment): basis of mobility region from pBR322
   5657..5773    +  CDS            NFS1 (fragment): NFS1_YEAST - Also known as SPL1 From Saccharomyces cerevisiae (strain ATCC 204508 / S288c) (Baker's yeast).
   6138..7229    -  CDS            LEU2: LEU3_YEAST - Experimental evidence at protein level: Swiss-Prot protein existence level 1. Catalyzes the oxidation of 3-carboxy-2-hydroxy-4- methylpentanoate (3-isopropylmalate) to 3-carboxy-4-methyl-2- oxopentanoate. The product decarboxylates to 4-methyl-2 oxopentanoate. From Saccharomyces cerevisiae (strain ATCC 204508 / S288c) (Baker's yeast).
   7230..7637    -  promoter       LEU2 promoter: S. cerevisiae LEU2
   7777..7854    -  CDS            YO192_YEAST (fragment): Experimental evidence at protein level: Swiss-Prot protein existence level 1. From Saccharomyces cerevisiae (strain ATCC 204508 / S288c) (Baker's yeast).
   7885..7937    +  misc_feature   bom (fragment): basis of mobility region from pBR322
   7965..8393    -  rep_origin     f1 ori (sequence partly withheld): f1 bacteriophage origin of replication; arrow indicates direction of (+) strand synthesis
   8397..8       -  CDS            lacZα (fragment) (across the origin): LacZα fragment of β-galactosidase; lacZ fragment
