[The description below was written by a language model from this plasmid's Addgene catalogue record and pLannotate feature annotations shown in this document.]
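Description:
pRS405 SEC66-VAC8-GFP is a yeast integrating expression plasmid built on the pRS405 backbone. The feature table shows no yeast replication origin or centromere, so stable maintenance in Saccharomyces cerevisiae depends on chromosomal integration. The depositor notes that the plasmid is linearized with AflII for this purpose, and transformants are selected through the LEU2 marker, which is present with its own promoter. In E. coli the plasmid replicates from a high-copy ColE1/pUC-type origin and is selected with ampicillin through the AmpR β-lactamase gene. An f1 origin, lacZα remnants, lac promoter/operator elements and flanking T7 and T3 promoters are standard carryovers from the pRS cloning region. The catalogue lists a total size of 8,453 bp, whereas the sequenced record is 8,544 nt.

The payload is a chimeric S. cerevisiae VAC8 gene expressed from the native VAC8 promoter. The first 21 base pairs of the VAC8 open reading frame were replaced with the first 162 base pairs of SEC66, which encode the Sec66 transmembrane domain. This exchange anchors the protein in the endoplasmic reticulum membrane rather than at its normal vacuolar location. The feature table does not annotate the SEC66 segment separately. It presumably lies just upstream of the annotated VAC8 coding region, after the promoter sequence, which includes a fragment of a neighbouring yeast gene. A GFP of Aequorea victoria origin is fused to the C terminus, followed by a partial ADH1 terminator. The construct therefore produces a fluorescent Vac8 mislocalized to the ER. The associated study examined how Vac8 determines the vacuolar localization of the phagophore assembly site during nitrogen starvation-induced autophagy.
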