Addgene plasmid #166840: pRS405 SEC66-VAC8-GFP
Purpose: Expresses ER localized Vac8-GFP in yeasts. Made replacing the first 21 base pairs of the VAC8 ORF with the first 162 base pairs from the SEC66 ORF, which encode the Sec66 transmembrane domain.
Depositing lab: Daniel Klionsky. Depositing organization: University of Michigan. Publication: Vac8 determines phagophore assembly site vacuolar localization during nitrogen starvation-induced autophagy. Gatica D, Wen X, Cheong H, Klionsky DJ. Autophagy. 2020 Jun 8. doi: 10.1080/15548627.2020.1776474. PubMed 32508216.
Backbone
  Vector backbone: pRS405
  Total vector size (bp): 8453
  Vector type: Yeast Expression
  Selectable markers: LEU2
Growth in bacteria
  Bacterial resistance: Ampicillin, 100 μg/mL
  Growth temperature: 37°C
  Growth strain: DH5alpha
  Copy number: Unknown
Gene/Insert
  Gene/Insert name: VAC8
  Species: S. cerevisiae (budding yeast)
  Insert size (bp): 2544
  Mutation: SEC66 transmembrane domain
  Entrez Gene: VAC8 (a.k.a. YEL013W, YEB3); SEC66 (a.k.a. YBR171W, HSS1, KAR7, SEC71)
  Promoter: VAC8 promoter
  Tag / fusion protein: GFP (C terminal on insert); SEC66 transmembrane domain (N terminal on insert)
  Cloning method: Ligation Independent Cloning
  Sequencing primers: 5′ M13F; 3′ M13R
Terms and licenses: Academic/Nonprofit Terms; Industry Terms: Not Available to Industry
Depositor comments: Linearize with AflII
How to cite: pRS405 SEC66-VAC8-GFP was a gift from Daniel Klionsky (Addgene plasmid # 166840 ; http://n2t.net/addgene:166840 ; RRID:Addgene_166840)
